Addgene plasmid #37887: MSCV-N 5E6
Depositing lab: Karl Munger. Depositing organization: Brigham and Women's Hospital. Publication: Interpreting cancer genomes using systematic host network perturbations by tumour virus proteins. Rozenblatt-Rosen O, Deo RC, Padi M, Adelmant G, Calderwood MA, Rolland T, Grace M, Dricot A, Askenazi M, Tavares M, Pevzner SJ, Abderazzaq F, Byrdsong D, Carvunis AR, Chen AA, Cheng J, Correll M, Duarte M, Fan C, Feltkamp MC, Ficarro SB, Franchi R, Garg BK, Gulbahce N, Hao T, Holthaus AM, James R, Korkhin A, Litovchick L, Mar JC, Pak TR, Rabello S, Rubio R, Shen Y, Singh S, Spangle JM, Tasan M, Wanamaker S, Webber JT, Roecklein-Canfield J, Johannsen E, Barabasi AL, Beroukhim R, Kieff E, Cusick ME, Hill DE, Munger K, Marto JA, Quackenbush J, Roth FP, DeCaprio JA, Vidal M. Nature. 2012 Jul 26;487(7408):491-5. 10.1038/nature11288 PubMed 22810586.
Backbone
  Vector backbone: MSCV-N FLAGHA
  Backbone size w/o insert (bp): 8162
  Total vector size (bp): 7142
  Vector type: Mammalian Expression, Retroviral
  Selectable markers: Puromycin
Growth in bacteria
  Bacterial resistance: Ampicillin, 100 μg/mL
  Growth temperature: 37°C
  Growth strain: DH5alpha
  Copy number: Low Copy
Gene/Insert
  Gene/Insert name: HPV 5 E6 (alt names: E6; HpV5gp1)
  Species: HPV
  Insert size (bp): 480
  GenBank ID: NP_041365.1
  Entrez Gene: E6 (a.k.a. HpV5gp1)
  Promoter: PKG
  Tag / fusion protein: Flag (N terminal on backbone); HA (N terminal on backbone)
  Cloning method: Gateway Cloning
  Sequencing primers: 5′ LXSN 5'; 3′ MSCV-N seq. rev
Resource information
  A portion of this plasmid was derived from a plasmid made by: H. Pfister lab
Terms and licenses: Academic/Nonprofit Terms; Industry Terms: Not Available to Industry
How to cite: MSCV-N 5E6 was a gift from Karl Munger (Addgene plasmid # 37887 ; http://n2t.net/addgene:37887 ; RRID:Addgene_37887)
