[The description below was written by a language model from this plasmid's Addgene catalogue record.]
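Description:
MSCV-N 5E6 is a retroviral mammalian expression plasmid built on the MSCV-N FLAGHA backbone, a murine stem cell virus-derived vector designed for packaging into retroviral particles and stable integration into target cells. In bacteria it is maintained as a low-copy plasmid under ampicillin selection, and transduced mammalian cells can be selected with puromycin. The record gives a total size of about 7.1 kb, which is smaller than the listed size of the empty backbone (about 8.2 kb). This is consistent with Gateway cloning, in which the recombination step replaces a larger destination cassette with the insert, although the record does not spell this out.

The payload is the E6 open reading frame of human papillomavirus type 5, an insert of roughly 480 bp, introduced by Gateway recombination. The backbone supplies tandem N-terminal Flag and HA epitope tags, so E6 is produced as a doubly tagged fusion suited to detection and to sequential affinity purification of associated host proteins. The catalogue lists the promoter as "PKG", most likely meaning the PGK promoter. In MSCV-type vectors this element usually drives the puromycin resistance gene while the viral LTR drives the insert, but no feature table is provided, so the exact arrangement cannot be confirmed here.

The plasmid comes from a systematic study of how tumour virus proteins perturb host cellular networks. It is typically used to generate cell lines stably expressing tagged HPV5 E6 for interaction mapping and for analysing downstream effects on host cells.
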