>Addgene plasmid #37887 | MSCV-N 5E6 | depositor partial sequence | sequence record 47550 | Tag and insert
ATTAGATCTGCCACCATGGACTACAAGGATGACGATGACAAGCTCGATGGAGGATACCCATACGATGTTC
CAGATTACGCTGCTCGAGGTTATCAAACAAGTTTGTACAAAAAAGTTGGCATGGCTGAGGGAGCCGAACA
CCAACAGAAACTGACAGAAAAAGATAAGGCAGAATTACCTTTAAGTATTAGAGACTTAGCTGAAGCCTTA
GGCATCCCTGTGATTGATTGTTTAATACCTTGCAATTTCTGTGGCAACTTTCTAAATTATTTGGAAGCTT
GTGAATTCGACTACAAAAGGCTTAGTCTAATTTGGAAAGATTATTGTGTGTTTGCGTGCTGTCGCGTATG
CTGTGGCGCCACTGCAACTTATGAATTTAACCAATTTTATGAGCAGACAGTGTTAGGAAGAGATATTGAA
TTAGCTTCAGGACTTTCAATATTTGATATTGATATCAGGTGTCAAACTTGCTTAGCATTTCTTGACATTA
TAGAAAAGTTAGATTGCTGTGGCAGAGGCCTTCCCTTTCATAAGGTGAGGAACGCCTGGAAGGGAATCTG
TAGGCAGTGTAAGCATTTTTATCATGATTGGTAAACTTTCTTGTACAAAGTGGTTCGATAAC
