>Addgene plasmid #37887 | MSCV-N 5E6 | addgene partial sequence | sequence record 50296 | pLXSN-5
TCACTCCTTCTCTAGGCGCCGGAATTAGATCTGCCACCATGGACTACAAGGATGACGATGACAAGCTCGA
TGGAGGATACCCATACGATGTTCCAGATTACGCTGCTCGAGGTTATCAAACAAGTTTGTACAAAAAAGTT
GGCATGGCTGAGGGAGCCGAACACCAACAGAAACTGACAGAAAAAGATAAGGCAGAATTACCTTTAAGTA
TTAGAGACTTAGCTGAAGCCTTAGGCATCCCTGTGATTGATTGTTTAATACCTTGCAATTTCTGTGGCAA
CTTTCTAAATTATTTGGAAGCTTGTGAATTCGACTACAAAAGGCTTAGTCTAATTTGGAAAGATTATTGT
GTGTTTGCGTGCTGTCGCGTATGCTGTGGCGCCACTGCAACTTATGAATTTAACCAATTTTATGAGCAGA
CAGTGTTAGGAAGAGATATTGAATTAGCTTCAGGACTTTCAATATTTGATATTGATATCAGGTGTCAAAC
TTGCTTAGCATTTCTTGACATTATAGAAAAGTTAGATTGCTGTGGCAGAGGCCTTCCCTTTCATAAGGTG
AGGAACGCCTGGAAGGGAATCTGTAGGCAGTGTAAGCATTTTTATCATGATTGGTAAACTTTCTTGTACA
AAGTGGTTCGATAACGAATTCCGCCC
